Addgene plasmid #136024: psiCHECK3-EIF3B-148-552
Purpose: EIF3B (148-552) 3'UTR fragment inserted into the 3'UTR of Renilla luciferase in the psiCHECK3 plasmid
Depositing lab: Anthony Leung. Depositing organization: Johns Hopkins School of Public Health. Publication: Structure-Mediated RNA Decay by UPF1 and G3BP1. Fischer JW, Busa VF, Shao Y, Leung AKL. Mol Cell. 2020 Apr 2;78(1):70-84.e6. doi: 10.1016/j.molcel.2020.01.021. Epub 2020 Feb 3. PubMed 32017897.
Backbone
  Vector backbone: Modified psCHECK2
  Backbone manufacturer: Promega
  Modifications to backbone: Modified so both Renilla and Firefly luciferase contain an intron for RT-qPCR
  Vector type: Mammalian Expression, Luciferase
Growth in bacteria
  Bacterial resistance: Ampicillin, 100 μg/mL
  Growth temperature: 37°C
  Growth strain: DH5alpha
  Copy number: Unknown
Gene/Insert
  Gene/Insert name: EIF3B 3'UTR
  Species: H. sapiens (human)
  GenBank ID: NM_001037283.1
  Entrez Gene: EIF3B (a.k.a. EIF3-ETA, EIF3-P110, EIF3-P116, EIF3S9, PRT1)
Terms and licenses: Academic/Nonprofit Terms; Industry Terms: Not Available to Industry
How to cite: psiCHECK3-EIF3B-148-552 was a gift from Anthony Leung (Addgene plasmid # 136024 ; http://n2t.net/addgene:136024 ; RRID:Addgene_136024)
