[The description below was written by a language model from this plasmid's Addgene catalogue record and pLannotate feature annotations shown in this document.]
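Description:
psiCHECK3-EIF3B-148-552 is a dual-luciferase reporter plasmid for mammalian cells, built on a modified version of Promega's psiCHECK-2 backbone. It is propagated in E. coli through a high-copy ColE1/pUC-type origin and selected with ampicillin via the β-lactamase gene and its native promoter. No mammalian selection marker is annotated, so the plasmid appears suited to transient transfection.

The plasmid carries two independent reporter units in the same orientation. In the first, the SV40 enhancer/early promoter drives a human codon-optimized Renilla luciferase (hRluc), preceded by a chimeric β-globin/immunoglobulin heavy chain intron and a T7 promoter, and terminated by a synthetic poly(A) signal. The unannotated stretch between the end of the hRluc coding sequence and this poly(A) signal is where the record places the insert: a fragment of the human EIF3B 3'UTR, designated 148-552, so that it becomes part of the Renilla transcript's 3'UTR. In the second unit, the HSV thymidine kinase promoter drives firefly luciferase (luc+), again with a chimeric intron and T7 promoter upstream, followed by an SV40 poly(A) region. The intron in the firefly unit reflects the stated backbone modification, which gives both reporters an intron for RT-qPCR, presumably so spliced mRNA can be distinguished from plasmid DNA.

Because firefly luciferase acts as an internal normalization control, changes in the Renilla-to-firefly ratio, at the level of either enzyme activity or mRNA, report the regulatory effect of the inserted 3'UTR fragment. The associated publication concerns structure-mediated RNA decay involving UPF1 and G3BP1, suggesting the construct was used to test how this EIF3B 3'UTR segment influences transcript stability.
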