Features (pLannotate 1.2.2; 14 found; start..end, strand, type, name):
    108..240     +  intron         chimeric intron: chimera between introns from human β-globin and immunoglobulin heavy chain genes
    285..303     +  promoter       T7 promoter: promoter for bacteriophage T7 RNA polymerase
    313..1248    +  CDS            hRluc: Renilla luciferase human codon-optimized
   1701..1749    +  polyA_signal   poly(A) signal: synthetic polyadenylation signal
   1758..2509    +  promoter       HSV TK promoter: herpes simplex virus thymidine kinase promoter
   2579..2711    +  intron         chimeric intron: chimera between introns from human β-globin and immunoglobulin heavy chain genes
   2756..2774    +  promoter       T7 promoter: promoter for bacteriophage T7 RNA polymerase
   2789..4441    +  CDS            luciferase: firefly luciferase; luc+; enhanced luc+ version of the luciferase gene AAS38485.1 42718124.0
   4466..4587    -  polyA_signal   SV40 poly(A) signal: SV40 polyadenylation signal
   4610..4678    -  CDS            large T antigen (fragment): large T antigen from SV40 (simian virus 40)
   4720..4824    +  promoter       AmpR promoter: bla
   4825..5685    +  CDS            AmpR: β-lactamase; bla; confers resistance to ampicillin, carbenicillin, and related antibiotics
   5856..6444    +  rep_origin     ori: high-copy-number ColE1/pMB1/pBR322/pUC origin of replication
   6573..38      +  promoter       SV40 promoter (across the origin): SV40 enhancer and early promoter
>Addgene plasmid #136024 | psiCHECK3-EIF3B-148-552 | addgene full sequence | sequence record 269950 | Addgene NGS Result
AGTGAGGAGGCTTTTTTGGAGGCCTAGGCTTTTGCAAAAAGCTTGATTCTTCTGACACAACAGTCTCGAA
CTTAAGCTGCAGAAGTTGGTCGTGAGGCACTGGGCAGGTAAGTATCAAGGTTACAAGACAGGTTTAAGGA
GACCAATAGAAACTGGGCTTGTCGAGACAGAGAAGACTCTTGCGTTTCTGATAGGCACCTATTGGTCTTA
CTGACATCCACTTTGCCTTTCTCTCCACAGGTGTCCACTCCCAGTTCAATTACAGCTCTTAAGGCTAGAG
TACTTAATACGACTCACTATAGGCTAGCCACCATGGCTTCCAAGGTGTACGACCCCGAGCAACGCAAACG
CATGATCACTGGGCCTCAGTGGTGGGCTCGCTGCAAGCAAATGAACGTGCTGGACTCCTTCATCAACTAC
TATGATTCCGAGAAGCACGCCGAGAACGCCGTGATTTTTCTGCATGGTAACGCTGCCTCCAGCTACCTGT
GGAGGCACGTCGTGCCTCACATCGAGCCCGTGGCTAGATGCATCATCCCTGATCTGATCGGAATGGGTAA
GTCCGGCAAGAGCGGGAATGGCTCATATCGCCTCCTGGATCACTACAAGTACCTCACCGCTTGGTTCGAG
CTGCTGAACCTTCCAAAGAAAATCATCTTTGTGGGCCACGACTGGGGGGCTTGTCTGGCCTTTCACTACT
CCTACGAGCACCAAGACAAGATCAAGGCCATCGTCCATGCTGAGAGTGTCGTGGACGTGATCGAGTCCTG
GGACGAGTGGCCTGACATCGAGGAGGATATCGCCCTGATCAAGAGCGAAGAGGGCGAGAAAATGGTGCTT
GAGAATAACTTCTTCGTCGAGACCATGCTCCCAAGCAAGATCATGCGGAAACTGGAGCCTGAGGAGTTCG
CTGCCTACCTGGAGCCATTCAAGGAGAAGGGCGAGGTTAGACGGCCTACCCTCTCCTGGCCTCGCGAGAT
CCCTCTCGTTAAGGGAGGCAAGCCCGACGTCGTCCAGATTGTCCGCAACTACAACGCCTACCTTCGGGCC
AGCGACGATCTGCCTAAGATGTTCATCGAGTCCGACCCTGGGTTCTTTTCCAACGCTATTGTCGAGGGAG
CTAAGAAGTTCCCTAACACCGAGTTCGTGAAGGTGAAGGGCCTCCACTTCAGCCAGGAGGACGCTCCAGA
TGAAATGGGTAAGTACATCAAGAGCTTCGTGGAGCGCGTGCTGAAGAACGAGCAGTAATTCTAGGCGATC
GCTCGAGCTCCTCCCTGTGCTCTCTGGCTCTGGACTGTGACTGCGCCTGGATTCTGCCATTGCGACACAT
TTTTGTGCCTTTCAGCCCCTGGTGTCTGCAGTGGGGGATTTAAGGCACCCGCTTCCACTTCTTTCTTGTT
TGGAGTTTTCTGTTGGAACCGCCGGCGTTGGCTCCGAAGACTTAGCGACGCCACTGGCGGCACCTTCTCC
TGCGCCCAGTGATGTTTCCACGGTGCCTGTACACAGCCGAGCAGCATTTCCGTTGAAGGACTTGCATCCC
CATTGCGGGCAGTGCTGGACGTGTCCCGGAGACCCACCGGGAGGGCACCGCCATGCCTTGTACCCCCACC
GTGCAGGTTGTGGCCGGTTTTCTCCGCAGGTTGAACATGGAAATAAAAGCAAACTTGTATGAGTTTAAAC
CTAGAGCGGCCGCTGGCCGCAATAAAATATCTTTATTTTCATTACATCTGTGTGTTGGTTTTTTGTGTGA
GGATCTAAATGAGTCTTCGGACCTCGCGGGGGCCGCTTAAGCGGTGGTTAGGGTTTGTCTGACGCGGGGG
GAGGGGGAAGGAACGAAACACTCTCATTCGGAGGCGGCTCGGGGTTTGGTCTTGGTGGCCACGGGCACGC
AGAAGAGCGCCGCGATCCTCTTAAGCACCCCCCCGCCCTCCGTGGAGGCGGGGGTTTGGTCGGCGGGTGG
TAACTGGCGGGCCGCTGACTCGGGCGGGTCGCGCGCCCCAGAGTGTGACCTTTTCGGTCTGCTCGCAGAC
CCCCGGGCGGCGCCGCCGCGGCGGCGACGGGCTCGCTGGGTCCTAGGCTCCATGGGGACCGTATACGTGG
ACAGGCTCTGGAGCATCCGCACGACTGCGGTGATATTACCGGAGACCTTCTGCGGGACGAGCCGGGTCAC
GCGGCTGACGCGGAGCGTCCGTTGGGCGACAAACACCAGGACGGGGCACAGGTACACTATCTTGTCACCC
GGAGGCGCGAGGGACTGCAGGAGCTTCAGGGAGTGGCGCAGCTGCTTCATCCCCGTGGCCCGTTGCTCGC
GTTTGCTGGCGGTGTCCCCGGAAGAAATATATTTGCATGTCTTTAGTTCTATGATGACACAAACCCCGCC
CAGCGTCTTGTCATTGGCGAATTCGAACACGCAGATGCAGTCGGGGCGGCGCGGTCCCAGGTCCACTTCG
CATATTAAGGTGACGCGTGTGGCCTCGAACACCGAGCGACCCTGCAGCGACCCGCTTAAAAGCTTGATTC
TTCTGACACAACAGTCTCGAACTTAAGCTGCAGAAGTTGGTCGTGAGGCACTGGGCAGGTAAGTATCAAG
GTTACAAGACAGGTTTAAGGAGACCAATAGAAACTGGGCTTGTCGAGACAGAGAAGACTCTTGCGTTTCT
GATAGGCACCTATTGGTCTTACTGACATCCACTTTGCCTTTCTCTCCACAGGTGTCCACTCCCAGTTCAA
TTACAGCTCTTAAGGCTAGAGTACTTAATACGACTCACTATAGGCTAGCAAAGCCACCATGGCCGATGCT
AAGAACATTAAGAAGGGCCCTGCTCCCTTCTACCCTCTGGAGGATGGCACCGCTGGCGAGCAGCTGCACA
AGGCCATGAAGAGGTATGCCCTGGTGCCTGGCACCATTGCCTTCACCGATGCCCACATTGAGGTGGACAT
CACCTATGCCGAGTACTTCGAGATGTCTGTGCGCCTGGCCGAGGCCATGAAGAGGTACGGCCTGAACACC
AACCACCGCATCGTGGTGTGCTCTGAGAACTCTCTGCAGTTCTTCATGCCAGTGCTGGGCGCCCTGTTCA
TCGGAGTGGCCGTGGCCCCTGCTAACGACATTTACAACGAGCGCGAGCTGCTGAACAGCATGGGCATTTC
TCAGCCTACCGTGGTGTTCGTGTCTAAGAAGGGCCTGCAGAAGATCCTGAACGTGCAGAAGAAGCTGCCT
ATCATCCAGAAGATCATCATCATGGACTCTAAGACCGACTACCAGGGCTTCCAGAGCATGTACACATTCG
TGACATCTCATCTGCCTCCTGGCTTCAACGAGTACGACTTCGTGCCAGAGTCTTTCGACAGGGACAAAAC
CATTGCCCTGATCATGAACAGCTCTGGGTCTACCGGCCTGCCTAAGGGCGTGGCCCTGCCTCATCGCACC
GCCTGTGTGCGCTTCTCTCACGCCCGCGACCCTATTTTCGGCAACCAGATCATCCCCGACACCGCTATTC
TGAGCGTGGTGCCATTCCACCACGGCTTCGGCATGTTCACCACCCTGGGCTACCTGATTTGCGGCTTTCG
GGTGGTGCTGATGTACCGCTTCGAGGAGGAGCTGTTCCTGCGCAGCCTGCAAGACTACAAAATTCAGTCT
GCCCTGCTGGTGCCAACCCTGTTCAGCTTCTTCGCTAAGAGCACCCTGATCGACAAGTACGACCTGTCTA
ACCTGCACGAGATTGCCTCTGGCGGCGCCCCACTGTCTAAGGAGGTGGGCGAAGCCGTGGCCAAGCGCTT
TCATCTGCCAGGCATCCGCCAGGGCTACGGCCTGACCGAGACAACCAGCGCCATTCTGATTACCCCAGAG
GGCGACGACAAGCCTGGCGCCGTGGGCAAGGTGGTGCCATTCTTCGAGGCCAAGGTGGTGGACCTGGACA
CCGGCAAGACCCTGGGAGTGAACCAGCGCGGCGAGCTGTGTGTGCGCGGCCCTATGATTATGTCCGGCTA
CGTGAATAACCCTGAGGCCACAAACGCCCTGATCGACAAGGACGGCTGGCTGCACTCTGGCGACATTGCC
TACTGGGACGAGGACGAGCACTTCTTCATCGTGGACCGCCTGAAGTCTCTGATCAAGTACAAGGGCTACC
AGGTGGCCCCAGCCGAGCTGGAGTCTATCCTGCTGCAGCACCCTAACATTTTCGACGCCGGAGTGGCCGG
CCTGCCCGACGACGATGCCGGCGAGCTGCCTGCCGCCGTCGTCGTGCTGGAACACGGCAAGACCATGACC
GAGAAGGAGATCGTGGACTATGTGGCCAGCCAGGTGACAACCGCCAAGAAGCTGCGCGGCGGAGTGGTGT
TCGTGGACGAGGTGCCCAAGGGCCTGACCGGCAAGCTGGACGCCCGCAAGATCCGCGAGATCCTGATCAA
GGCTAAGAAAGGCGGCAAGATCGCCGTGTAATGCGGCCGCTTCGAGCAGACATGATAAGATACATTGATG
AGTTTGGACAAACCACAACTAGAATGCAGTGAAAAAAATGCTTTATTTGTGAAATTTGTGATGCTATTGC
TTTATTTGTAACCATTATAAGCTGCAATAAACAAGTTAACAACAACAATTGCATTCATTTTATGTTTCAG
GTTCAGGGGGAGGTGTGGGAGGTTTTTTAAAGCAAGTAAAACCTCTACAAATGTGGTAAAATCGATAAGG
ATCCAGGTGGCACTTTTCGGGGAAATGTGCGCGGAACCCCTATTTGTTTATTTTTCTAAATACATTCAAA
TATGTATCCGCTCATGAGACAATAACCCTGATAAATGCTTCAATAATATTGAAAAAGGAAGAGTATGAGT
ATTCAACATTTCCGTGTCGCCCTTATTCCCTTTTTTGCGGCATTTTGCCTTCCTGTTTTTGCTCACCCAG
AAACGCTGGTGAAAGTAAAAGATGCTGAAGATCAGTTGGGTGCACGAGTGGGTTACATCGAACTGGATCT
CAACAGCGGTAAGATCCTTGAGAGTTTTCGCCCCGAAGAACGTTTTCCAATGATGAGCACTTTTAAAGTT
CTGCTATGTGGCGCGGTATTATCCCGTATTGACGCCGGGCAAGAGCAACTCGGTCGCCGCATACACTATT
CTCAGAATGACTTGGTTGAGTACTCACCAGTCACAGAAAAGCATCTTACGGATGGCATGACAGTAAGAGA
ATTATGCAGTGCTGCCATAACCATGAGTGATAACACTGCGGCCAACTTACTTCTGACAACGATCGGAGGA
CCGAAGGAGCTAACCGCTTTTTTGCACAACATGGGGGATCATGTAACTCGCCTTGATCGTTGGGAACCGG
AGCTGAATGAAGCCATACCAAACGACGAGCGTGACACCACGATGCCTGTAGCAATGGCAACAACGTTGCG
CAAACTATTAACTGGCGAACTACTTACTCTAGCTTCCCGGCAACAATTAATAGACTGGATGGAGGCGGAT
AAAGTTGCAGGACCACTTCTGCGCTCGGCCCTTCCGGCTGGCTGGTTTATTGCTGATAAATCTGGAGCCG
GTGAGCGTGGGTCTCGCGGTATCATTGCAGCACTGGGGCCAGATGGTAAGCCCTCCCGTATCGTAGTTAT
CTACACGACGGGGAGTCAGGCAACTATGGATGAACGAAATAGACAGATCGCTGAGATAGGTGCCTCACTG
ATTAAGCATTGGTAACTGTCAGACCAAGTTTACTCATATATACTTTAGATTGATTTAAAACTTCATTTTT
AATTTAAAAGGATCTAGGTGAAGATCCTTTTTGATAATCTCATGACCAAAATCCCTTAACGTGAGTTTTC
GTTCCACTGAGCGTCAGACCCCGTAGAAAAGATCAAAGGATCTTCTTGAGATCCTTTTTTTCTGCGCGTA
ATCTGCTGCTTGCAAACAAAAAAACCACCGCTACCAGCGGTGGTTTGTTTGCCGGATCAAGAGCTACCAA
CTCTTTTTCCGAAGGTAACTGGCTTCAGCAGAGCGCAGATACCAAATACTGTTCTTCTAGTGTAGCCGTA
GTTAGGCCACCACTTCAAGAACTCTGTAGCACCGCCTACATACCTCGCTCTGCTAATCCTGTTACCAGTG
GCTGCTGCCAGTGGCGATAAGTCGTGTCTTACCGGGTTGGACTCAAGACGATAGTTACCGGATAAGGCGC
AGCGGTCGGGCTGAACGGGGGGTTCGTGCACACAGCCCAGCTTGGAGCGAACGACCTACACCGAACTGAG
ATACCTACAGCGTGAGCTATGAGAAAGCGCCACGCTTCCCGAAGGGAGAAAGGCGGACAGGTATCCGGTA
AGCGGCAGGGTCGGAACAGGAGAGCGCACGAGGGAGCTTCCAGGGGGAAACGCCTGGTATCTTTATAGTC
CTGTCGGGTTTCGCCACCTCTGACTTGAGCGTCGATTTTTGTGATGCTCGTCAGGGGGGCGGAGCCTATG
GAAAAACGCCAGCAACGCGGCCTTTTTACGGTTCCTGGCCTTTTGCTGGCCTTTTGCTCACATGGCTCGA
CAGATCTGCGCAGCACCATGGCCTGAAATAACCTCTGAAAGAGGAACTTGGTTAGGTACCTTCTGAGGCG
GAAAGAACCAGCTGTGGAATGTGTGTCAGTTAGGGTGTGGAAAGTCCCCAGGCTCCCCAGCAGGCAGAAG
TATGCAAAGCATGCATCTCAATTAGTCAGCAACCAGGTGTGGAAAGTCCCCAGGCTCCCCAGCAGGCAGA
AGTATGCAAAGCATGCATCTCAATTAGTCAGCAACCATAGTCCCGCCCCTAACTCCGCCCATCCCGCCCC
TAACTCCGCCCAGTTCCGCCCATTCTCCGCCCCATGGCTGACTAATTTTTTTTATTTATGCAGAGGCCGA
GGCCGCCTCGGCCTCTGAGCTATTCCAGAAGT
