>Addgene plasmid #136024 | psiCHECK3-EIF3B-148-552 | depositor partial sequence | sequence record 263039 | 3'UTR with Insertion
TTCTAGGCGATCGCTCGAGCTCCTCCCTGTGCTCTCTGGCTCTGGACTGTGACTGCGCCTGGATTCTGCC
ATTGCGACACATTTTTGTGCCTTTCAGCCCCTGGTGTCTGCAGTGGGGGATTTAAGGCACCCGCTTCCAC
TTCTTTCTTGTTTGGAGTTTTCTGTTGGAACCGCCGGCGTTGGCTCCGAAGACTTAGCGACGCCACTGGC
GGCACCTTCTCCTGCGCCCAGTGATGTTTCCACGGTGCCTGTACACAGCCGAGCAGCATTTCCGTTGAAG
GACTTGCATCCCCATTGCGGGCAGTGCTGGACGTGTCCCGGAGACCCACCGGGAGGGCACCGCCATGCCT
TGTACCCCCACCGTGCAGGTTGTGGCCGGTTTTCTCCGCAGGTTGAACATGGAAATAAAAGCAAACTTGT
ATGAGTTTAAACCTAGAGCGGCCGCTGGCCGC
